Addgene plasmid #146459: pETM-60-NcQDE2_517-938_H
Purpose: Bacterial Expression of NcQDE2_517-938
Depositing lab: Elisa Izaurralde. Depositing organization: Max Planck Institute for Developmental Biology. Publication: Crystal structure and ligand binding of the MID domain of a eukaryotic Argonaute protein. Boland A, Tritschler F, Heimstadt S, Izaurralde E, Weichenrieder O. EMBO Rep. 2010 Jul;11(7):522-7. doi: 10.1038/embor.2010.81. Epub 2010 Jun 11. PubMed 20539312.
Backbone
  Vector backbone: Unknown
  Vector type: Bacterial Expression
Growth in bacteria
  Bacterial resistance: Kanamycin, 50 μg/mL
  Growth temperature: 37°C
  Growth strain: DH5alpha
  Copy number: Low Copy
Gene/Insert
  Gene/Insert name: NcQDE2_517-938
  Species: Neurospora crassa
  Cloning method: Unknown
Terms and licenses: Academic/Nonprofit Terms; Industry Terms: Not Available to Industry
Depositor comments: Sequence given by UniProt.: Q9P8T1 Plasmids from this collection were made available to the research community and donated after the lab closed. Please note that the sequence provided by the depositing laboratory may be theoretical/predicted or based on Sanger sequencing results. There may be discrepancies between sequencing results obtained by Addgene and the depositor sequence. If an Addgene verified sequence is not available, please contact before placing your order to request that our lab fully sequence the plasmid.
How to cite: pETM-60-NcQDE2_517-938_H was a gift from Elisa Izaurralde (Addgene plasmid # 146459 ; http://n2t.net/addgene:146459 ; RRID:Addgene_146459)
