[The description below was written by a language model from this plasmid's Addgene catalogue record and pLannotate feature annotations shown in this document.]
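Description:
pETM-60-NcQDE2_517-938_H is a bacterial expression plasmid for producing a fragment of the Neurospora crassa Argonaute protein QDE-2 (residues 517–938) in E. coli. The catalogue lists the backbone as unknown, but the name and the annotated features point to a pET-type pETM-60 vector of about 8.1 kb. It carries a ColE1/pBR322-type origin together with the bom region and the rop gene, which keeps copy number low, in line with the record's low-copy designation. An f1 origin is also present. Selection is by kanamycin through an aph(3')-Ia resistance gene. Short tetracycline-resistance fragments and a predicted E. coli ORF are backbone remnants with no evident function.

Expression is driven by a T7 promoter controlled by an adjacent lac operator, with the plasmid-borne lacI gene supplying repressor, so transcription requires a host providing T7 RNA polymerase and is induced with IPTG. A T7 gene 10 ribosome binding site precedes an open reading frame that begins with NusA, a highly soluble E. coli protein used as a solubility-enhancing fusion partner. This is followed by a 6xHis tag and a short match to a TEV-cleavage tag, which suggests a protease site for removing the N-terminal fusion. The roughly 1.3 kb unannotated stretch that follows is the right size and position for the QDE-2 insert. Downstream lie a second His-tag match, possibly reflected in the "_H" suffix, and the T7 terminator. The associated publication concerns the crystal structure and ligand binding of an Argonaute MID domain, so the construct is suited to producing purified recombinant protein for structural and biochemical studies. The depositor's sequence may be theoretical rather than verified.
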