Features (pLannotate 1.2.2; 21 found; start..end, strand, type, name):
     12..467     +  rep_origin     f1 ori (sequence partly withheld): f1 bacteriophage origin of replication; arrow indicates direction of (+) strand synthesis
    494..551     +  promoter       AmpR promoter (fragment): bla
    560..1375    -  CDS            KanR: aminoglycoside phosphotransferase; aph(3')-Ia; confers resistance to kanamycin in bacteria or G418 (Geneticin®) in eukaryotes
   1497..2085    +  rep_origin     ori: high-copy-number ColE1/pMB1/pBR322/pUC origin of replication
   2271..2413    -  misc_feature   bom: basis of mobility region from pBR322
   2515..2706    -  CDS            rop: Rop protein, which maintains plasmids at low copy number; rop
   2723..3103    +  CDS            YPB1_ECOLX: Protein predicted: Swiss-Prot protein existence level 4. From Escherichia coli.
   3175..3466    -  CDS            TcR (fragment): tetracycline efflux protein; tet; confers resistance to tetracycline
   3481..3502    -  protein_bind   CAP binding site: CAP binding activates transcription in the presence of cAMP. E. coli catabolite activator protein
   3515..4597    -  CDS            lacI: lac repressor; lacI; The lac repressor binds to the lac operator to inhibit transcription in E. coli. This inhibition can be relieved by adding lactose or isopropyl-β-D-thiogalactopyranoside (IPTG).
   4598..4675    -  promoter       lacI promoter: lacI
   4683..4962    -  CDS            TcR (fragment): tetracycline efflux protein; tet; confers resistance to tetracycline
   4984..5002    +  promoter       T7 promoter: promoter for bacteriophage T7 RNA polymerase
   5003..5027    +  protein_bind   lac operator: The lac repressor binds to the lac operator to inhibit transcription in E. coli. This inhibition can be relieved by adding lactose or isopropyl-β-D-thiogalactopyranoside (IPTG). lac repressor encoded by lacI
   5042..5064    +  RBS            RBS: efficient ribosome binding site from bacteriophage T7 gene 10 (Olins and Rangwala, 1989)
   5074..6552    +  CDS            NusA: transcription elongation protein (N utilization substance protein A); nusA; highly soluble in E. coli
   6568..6585    +  CDS            7xHis (fragment): 6xHis affinity tag
   6592..6614    +  CDS            capTEV™ (fragment): composite tag for in vivo biotinylation, TEV protease cleavage, and 6xHis tagging
   7909..7926    +  CDS            9xHis (fragment): 9xHis affinity tag
   7936..7985    +  CDS            SET1 (fragment): solubility-enhancement tag derived from T7 phage gene 10B
   7993..8040    +  terminator     T7 terminator: transcription terminator for bacteriophage T7 RNA polymerase
>Addgene plasmid #146459 | pETM-60-NcQDE2_517-938_H | depositor full sequence | sequence record 288904 | Full Sequence
TGGCGAATGGG
[124 nt withheld, positions 12-135]
C
[91 nt withheld, positions 137-227]
A
[49 nt withheld, positions 229-277]
CCTTTGACGTTGGAGTCCACGTTCTTT
[37 nt withheld, positions 305-341]
ACCCTATCTCGGTCTATTCTTTTGATTTATAAGGGATTTTGCCGATTTCGGCCTATTGGTTAAAAAATGA
GCTGATTTAACAAAAATTTAACGCGAATTTTAACAAAATATTAACGTTTACAATTTCAGGTGGCACTTTT
CGGGGAAATGTGCGCGGAACCCCTATTTGTTTATTTTTCTAAATACATTCAAATATGTATCCGCTCATGA
ATTAATTCTTAGAAAAACTCATCGAGCATCAAATGAAACTGCAATTTATTCATATCAGGATTATCAATAC
CATATTTTTGAAAAAGCCGTTTCTGTAATGAAGGAGAAAACTCACCGAGGCAGTTCCATAGGATGGCAAG
ATCCTGGTATCGGTCTGCGATTCCGACTCGTCCAACATCAATACAACCTATTAATTTCCCCTCGTCAAAA
ATAAGGTTATCAAGTGAGAAATCACCATGAGTGACGACTGAATCCGGTGAGAATGGCAAAAGTTTATGCA
TTTCTTTCCAGACTTGTTCAACAGGCCAGCCATTACGCTCGTCATCAAAATCACTCGCATCAACCAAACC
GTTATTCATTCGTGATTGCGCCTGAGCGAGACGAAATACGCGATCGCTGTTAAAAGGACAATTACAAACA
GGAATCGAATGCAACCGGCGCAGGAACACTGCCAGCGCATCAACAATATTTTCACCTGAATCAGGATATT
CTTCTAATACCTGGAATGCTGTTTTCCCGGGGATCGCAGTGGTGAGTAACCATGCATCATCAGGAGTACG
GATAAAATGCTTGATGGTCGGAAGAGGCATAAATTCCGTCAGCCAGTTTAGTCTGACCATCTCATCTGTA
ACATCATTGGCAACGCTACCTTTGCCATGTTTCAGAAACAACTCTGGCGCATCGGGCTTCCCATACAATC
GATAGATTGTCGCACCTGATTGCCCGACATTATCGCGAGCCCATTTATACCCATATAAATCAGCATCCAT
GTTGGAATTTAATCGCGGCCTAGAGCAAGACGTTTCCCGTTGAATATGGCTCATAACACCCCTTGTATTA
CTGTTTATGTAAGCAGACAGTTTTATTGTTCATGACCAAAATCCCTTAACGTGAGTTTTCGTTCCACTGA
GCGTCAGACCCCGTAGAAAAGATCAAAGGATCTTCTTGAGATCCTTTTTTTCTGCGCGTAATCTGCTGCT
TGCAAACAAAAAAACCACCGCTACCAGCGGTGGTTTGTTTGCCGGATCAAGAGCTACCAACTCTTTTTCC
GAAGGTAACTGGCTTCAGCAGAGCGCAGATACCAAATACTGTCCTTCTAGTGTAGCCGTAGTTAGGCCAC
CACTTCAAGAACTCTGTAGCACCGCCTACATACCTCGCTCTGCTAATCCTGTTACCAGTGGCTGCTGCCA
GTGGCGATAAGTCGTGTCTTACCGGGTTGGACTCAAGACGATAGTTACCGGATAAGGCGCAGCGGTCGGG
CTGAACGGGGGGTTCGTGCACACAGCCCAGCTTGGAGCGAACGACCTACACCGAACTGAGATACCTACAG
CGTGAGCTATGAGAAAGCGCCACGCTTCCCGAAGGGAGAAAGGCGGACAGGTATCCGGTAAGCGGCAGGG
TCGGAACAGGAGAGCGCACGAGGGAGCTTCCAGGGGGAAACGCCTGGTATCTTTATAGTCCTGTCGGGTT
TCGCCACCTCTGACTTGAGCGTCGATTTTTGTGATGCTCGTCAGGGGGGCGGAGCCTATGGAAAAACGCC
AGCAACGCGGCCTTTTTACGGTTCCTGGCCTTTTGCTGGCCTTTTGCTCACATGTTCTTTCCTGCGTTAT
CCCCTGATTCTGTGGATAACCGTATTACCGCCTTTGAGTGAGCTGATACCGCTCGCCGCAGCCGAACGAC
CGAGCGCAGCGAGTCAGTGAGCGAGGAAGCGGAAGAGCGCCTGATGCGGTATTTTCTCCTTACGCATCTG
TGCGGTATTTCACACCGCATATATGGTGCACTCTCAGTACAATCTGCTCTGATGCCGCATAGTTAAGCCA
GTATACACTCCGCTATCGCTACGTGACTGGGTCATGGCTGCGCCCCGACACCCGCCAACACCCGCTGACG
CGCCCTGACGGGCTTGTCTGCTCCCGGCATCCGCTTACAGACAAGCTGTGACCGTCTCCGGGAGCTGCAT
GTGTCAGAGGTTTTCACCGTCATCACCGAAACGCGCGAGGCAGCTGCGGTAAAGCTCATCAGCGTGGTCG
TGAAGCGATTCACAGATGTCTGCCTGTTCATCCGCGTCCAGCTCGTTGAGTTTCTCCAGAAGCGTTAATG
TCTGGCTTCTGATAAAGCGGGCCATGTTAAGGGCGGTTTTTTCCTGTTTGGTCACTGATGCCTCCGTGTA
AGGGGGATTTCTGTTCATGGGGGTAATGATACCGATGAAACGAGAGAGGATGCTCACGATACGGGTTACT
GATGATGAACATGCCCGGTTACTGGAACGTTGTGAGGGTAAACAACTGGCGGTATGGATGCGGCGGGACC
AGAGAAAAATCACTCAGGGTCAATGCCAGCGCTTCGTTAATACAGATGTAGGTGTTCCACAGGGTAGCCA
GCAGCATCCTGCGATGCAGATCCGGAACATAATGGTGCAGGGCGCTGACTTCCGCGTTTCCAGACTTTAC
GAAACACGGAAACCGAAGACCATTCATGTTGTTGCTCAGGTCGCAGACGTTTTGCAGCAGCAGTCGCTTC
ACGTTCGCTCGCGTATCGGTGATTCATTCTGCTAACCAGTAAGGCAACCCCGCCAGCCTAGCCGGGTCCT
CAACGACAGGAGCACGATCATGCGCACCCGTGGGGCCGCCATGCCGGCGATAATGGCCTGCTTCTCGCCG
AAACGTTTGGTGGCGGGACCAGTGACGAAGGCTTGAGCGAGGGCGTGCAAGATTCCGAATACCGCAAGCG
ACAGGCCGATCATCGTCGCGCTCCAGCGAAAGCGGTCCTCGCCGAAAATGACCCAGAGCGCTGCCGGCAC
CTGTCCTACGAGTTGCATGATAAAGAAGACAGTCATAAGTGCGGCGACGATAGTCATGCCCCGCGCCCAC
CGGAAGGAGCTGACTGGGTTGAAGGCTCTCAAGGGCATCGGTCGAGATCCCGGTGCCTAATGAGTGAGCT
AACTTACATTAATTGCGTTGCGCTCACTGCCCGCTTTCCAGTCGGGAAACCTGTCGTGCCAGCTGCATTA
ATGAATCGGCCAACGCGCGGGGAGAGGCGGTTTGCGTATTGGGCGCCAGGGTGGTTTTTCTTTTCACCAG
TGAGACGGGCAACAGCTGATTGCCCTTCACCGCCTGGCCCTGAGAGAGTTGCAGCAAGCGGTCCACGCTG
GTTTGCCCCAGCAGGCGAAAATCCTGTTTGATGGTGGTTAACGGCGGGATATAACATGAGCTGTCTTCGG
TATCGTCGTATCCCACTACCGAGATATCCGCACCAACGCGCAGCCCGGACTCGGTAATGGCGCGCATTGC
GCCCAGCGCCATCTGATCGTTGGCAACCAGCATCGCAGTGGGAACGATGCCCTCATTCAGCATTTGCATG
GTTTGTTGAAAACCGGACATGGCACTCCAGTCGCCTTCCCGTTCCGCTATCGGCTGAATTTGATTGCGAG
TGAGATATTTATGCCAGCCAGCCAGACGCAGACGCGCCGAGACAGAACTTAATGGGCCCGCTAACAGCGC
GATTTGCTGGTGACCCAATGCGACCAGATGCTCCACGCCCAGTCGCGTACCGTCTTCATGGGAGAAAATA
ATACTGTTGATGGGTGTCTGGTCAGAGACATCAAGAAATAACGCCGGAACATTAGTGCAGGCAGCTTCCA
CAGCAATGGCATCCTGGTCATCCAGCGGATAGTTAATGATCAGCCCACTGACGCGTTGCGCGAGAAGATT
GTGCACCGCCGCTTTACAGGCTTCGACGCCGCTTCGTTCTACCATCGACACCACCACGCTGGCACCCAGT
TGATCGGCGCGAGATTTAATCGCCGCGACAATTTGCGACGGCGCGTGCAGGGCCAGACTGGAGGTGGCAA
CGCCAATCAGCAACGACTGTTTGCCCGCCAGTTGTTGTGCCACGCGGTTGGGAATGTAATTCAGCTCCGC
CATCGCCGCTTCCACTTTTTCCCGCGTTTTCGCAGAAACGTGGCTGGCCTGGTTCACCACGCGGGAAACG
GTCTGATAAGAGACACCGGCATACTCTGCGACATCGTATAACGTTACTGGTTTCACATTCACCACCCTGA
ATTGACTCTCTTCCGGGCGCTATCATGCCATACCGCGAAAGGTTTTGCGCCATTCGATGGTGTCCGGGAT
CTCGACGCTCTCCCTTATGCGACTCCTGCATTAGGAAGCAGCCCAGTAGTAGGTTGAGGCCGTTGAGCAC
CGCCGCCGCAAGGAATGGTGCATGCAAGGAGATGGCGCCCAACAGTCCCCCGGCCACGGGGCCTGCCACC
ATACCCACGCCGAAACAAGCGCTCATGAGCCCGAAGTGGCGAGCCCGATCTTCCCCATCGGTGATGTCGG
CGATATAGGCGCCAGCAACCGCACCTGTGGCGCCGGTGATGCCGGCCACGATGCGTCCGGCGTAGAGGAT
CGAGATCTCGATCCCGCGAAATTAATACGACTCACTATAGGGGAATTGTGAGCGGATAACAATTCCCCTC
TAGAAATAATTTTGTTTAACTTTAAGAAGGAGATATACCATGAAAGAAATTTTGGCTGTAGTTGAAGCCG
TATCCAATGAAAAGGCGCTACCTCGCGAGAAGATTTTCGAAGCATTGGAAAGCGCGCTGGCGACAGCAAC
AAAGAAAAAATATGAACAAGAGATCGACGTCCGCGTACAGATCGATCGCAAAAGCGGTGATTTTGACACT
TTCCGTCGCTGGTTAGTTGTTGATGAAGTCACCCAGCCGACCAAGGAAATCACCCTTGAAGCCGCACGTT
ATGAAGATGAAAGCCTGAACCTGGGCGATTACGTTGAAGATCAGATTGAGTCTGTTACCTTTGACCGTAT
CACTACCCAGACGGCAAAACAGGTTATCGTGCAGAAAGTGCGTGAAGCCGAACGTGCGATGGTGGTTGAT
CAGTTCCGTGAACACGAAGGTGAAATCATCACCGGCGTGGTGAAAAAAGTAAACCGCGACAACATCTCTC
TGGATCTGGGCAACAACGCTGAAGCCGTGATCCTGCGCGAAGATATGCTGCCGCGTGAAAACTTCCGCCC
TGGCGACCGCGTTCGTGGCGTGCTCTATTCCGTTCGCCCGGAAGCGCGTGGCGCGCAACTGTTCGTCACT
CGTTCCAAGCCGGAAATGCTGATCGAACTGTTCCGTATTGAAGTGCCAGAAATCGGCGAAGAAGTGATTG
AAATTAAAGCAGCGGCTCGCGATCCGGGTTCTCGTGCGAAAATCGCGGTGAAAACCAACGATAAACGTAT
CGATCCGGTAGGTGCTTGCGTAGGTATGCGTGGCGCGCGTGTTCAGGCGGTGTCTACTGAACTGGGTGGC
GAGCGTATCGATATCGTCCTGTGGGATGATAACCCGGCGCAGTTCGTGATTAACGCAATGGCACCGGCAG
ACGTTGCTTCTATCGTGGTGGATGAAGATAAACACACTATGGACATCGCCGTTGAAGCCGGTAATCTGGC
GCAGGCGATTGGCCGTAACGGTCAGAACGTGCGTCTGGCTTCGCAACTGAGCGGTTGGGAACTCAACGTG
ATGACCGTTGACGACCTGCAAGCTAAGCATCAGGCGGAAGCGCACGCAGCGATCGACACCTTCACCAAAT
ATCTCGACATCGACGAAGACTTCGCGACTGTTCTGGTAGAAGAAGGCTTCTCGACGCTGGAAGAATTGGC
CTATGTGCCGATGAAAGAGCTGTTGGAAATCGAAGGCCTTGATGAGCCGACCGTTGAAGCACTGCGCGAG
CGTGCTAAAAATGCACTGGCCACCATTGCACAGGCCCAGGAAGAAAGCCTCGGTGATAACAAACCGGCTG
ACGATCTGCTGAACCTTGAAGGGGTAGATCGTGATTTGGCATTCAAACTGGCCGCCCGTGGCGTTTGTAC
GCTGGAAGATCTCGCCGAACAGGGCATTGATGATCTGGCTGATATCGAAGGGTTGACCGACGAAAAAGCC
GGAGCACTGATTATGGCTGCCCGTAATATTTGCTGGTTCGGTGACGAAGCGACTAGTGGTTCTGGTCATC
ACCATCACCATCACTCCGCGGGTGAGAATCTTTATTTTCAGGGCGCCATGGCAAAGTGGACATACTTGGA
ACTGAAGGGTTCCAAGGCAAACGAAGGGGTGCCGCAAGCTATGACCGCTTTTGCCGAATTCTTGAACAGA
ACGGGCATCCCGATTAACCCCAGGTTCTCGCCGGGCATGAGCATGTCAGTTCCAGGGAGCGAAAAAGAGT
TCTTTGCCAAAGTGAAGGAACTCATGAGCTCGCACCAATTTGTGGTGGTTCTTTTACCCAGAAAGGATGT
TGCGATCTACAATATGGTGAAGCGGGCTGCCGATATCACATTTGGCGTTCACACAGTCTGTTGTGTAGCC
GAAAAGTTCCTTAGCACTAAGGGGCAGCTGGGGTATTTTGCCAACGTCGGCCTCAAGGTCAACCTCAAGT
TTGGCGGCACCAATCACAATATCAAGACGCCCATTCCTTTGCTCGCCAAGGGGAAGACGATGGTGGTGGG
CTATGATGTCACCCATCCGACCAATCTAGCGGCTGGACAATCGCCTGCATCGGCTCCCAGTATTGTCGGC
CTGGTCTCAACCATCGACCAACACCTTGGACAATGGCCTGCAATGGTTTGGAACAACCCGCACGGCCAGG
AGTCCATGACGGAACAGTTTACGGACAAGTTCAAGACGCGTCTGGAACTATGGCGCAGCAATCCCGCAAA
CAACCGCAGTCTCCCCGAGAATATCCTGATTTTCCGCGATGGCGTCTCCGAGGGACAGTTCCAGATGGTC
ATCAAGGACGAGCTACCCCTGGTTCGCGCCGCCTGCAAGCTGGTGTATCCAGCTGGCAAGCTACCGCGTA
TTACGCTGATTGTCTCTGTCAAGCGCCACCAGACTCGCTTCTTCCCAACGGACCCGAAGCATATTCACTT
CAAGTCCAAGAGCCCCAAGGAGGGTACTGTGGTTGACCGCGGCGTGACCAACGTCCGCTATTGGGACTTC
TTTTTGCAGGCGCACGCGTCGCTCCAGGGCACGGCCCGCTCGGCTCACTACACAGTTCTGGTGGATGAGA
TTTTCAGGGCCGACTATGGAAACAAGGCGGCCGACACGCTGGAGCAGCTGACGCATGACATGTGTTATCT
CTTTGGACGAGCCACCAAGGCTGTCAGTATCTGCCCGCCTGCGTACTATGCCGACTTGGTGTGCGACCGG
GCGCGTATCCATCAGAAGGAGCTCTTTGACGCCCTCGATGAAAACGATAGCGTTAAGACCGATGATTTCG
CAAGATGGGGTAACTCCGGGGCTGTTCATCCCAACCTTAGGAACTCCATGTACTATATCTAGGCGGCCGC
ACTCGAGCACCACCACCACCACCACTGAGATCCGGCTGCTAACAAAGCCCGAAAGGAAGCTGAGTTGGCT
GCTGCCACCGCTGAGCAATAACTAGCATAACCCCTTGGGGCCTCTAAACGGGTCTTGAGGGGTTTTTTGC
TGAAAGGAGGAACTATATCCGGAT
